Addgene plasmid #178530: pPBbsr2-Lifeact-miRFP703
Purpose: Expresses Lifeact-miRFP703 in mammalian cells
Depositing lab: Kazuhiro Aoki. Publication: Optogenetic relaxation of actomyosin contractility uncovers mechanistic roles of cortical tension during cytokinesis. Yamamoto K, Miura H, Ishida M, Mii Y, Kinoshita N, Takada S, Ueno N, Sawai S, Kondo Y, Aoki K. Nat Commun. 2021 Dec 8;12(1):7145. doi: 10.1038/s41467-021-27458-3. PubMed 34880255.
Backbone
  Vector backbone: pPB (piggyBac transposase donor vector)
  Backbone size w/o insert (bp): 3450
  Total vector size (bp): 7782
  Vector type: Mammalian Expression
  Selectable markers: Blasticidin
Growth in bacteria
  Bacterial resistance: Ampicillin, 100 μg/mL
  Growth temperature: 37°C
  Growth strain: DH5alpha
  Copy number: High Copy
Gene/Insert
  Gene/Insert name: Lifeact-miRFP703
  Species: Synthetic
  Insert size (bp): 1005
  Promoter: CAG
  Cloning method: Ligation Independent Cloning
  Sequencing primers: 5′ pCAG-F
Terms and licenses: Academic/Nonprofit Terms; Industry Terms: Not Available to Industry
Depositor comments: The sequence and plasmid map is available in the following benchling link (https://benchling.com/s/seq-6Umf325oqmk6HOmbykIX)
How to cite: pPBbsr2-Lifeact-miRFP703 was a gift from Kazuhiro Aoki (Addgene plasmid # 178530 ; http://n2t.net/addgene:178530 ; RRID:Addgene_178530)
