[The description below was written by a language model from this plasmid's Addgene catalogue record and pLannotate feature annotations shown in this document.]
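Description:
pPBbsr2-Lifeact-miRFP703 is a mammalian expression plasmid built on a pPB piggyBac transposon donor backbone. It is designed to deliver a near-infrared F-actin reporter into cultured cells, with the option of stable genomic integration when a piggyBac transposase is supplied. It is about 7.8 kb and is propagated in E. coli as a high-copy plasmid through a ColE1/pUC-type origin, with ampicillin selection from the AmpR (β-lactamase) gene. An f1 origin, T7 and T3 promoters, and lacZα, lac promoter/operator and lacI fragments are also present as remnants of the cloning-vector scaffold. The automated annotation does not call the piggyBac terminal repeats, so their positions cannot be read from the feature table, although the backbone description implies they flank the expression cassette.

The payload is driven by the CAG promoter, annotated as its three parts: the CMV enhancer, the chicken β-actin promoter and a chimeric β-actin/β-globin intron. This arrangement gives strong constitutive expression in mammalian cells. The catalogue lists the insert as a 1,005 bp synthetic Lifeact-miRFP703 fusion. The feature table marks only the miRFP703 coding region, and the short actin-binding Lifeact peptide, presumably just upstream, is not annotated. miRFP703 is a near-infrared fluorescent protein derived from a Rhodopseudomonas palustris protein, and it needs biliverdin as a cofactor. An EMCV IRES follows the fusion and links it to the bsr blasticidin S deaminase gene, and the bicistronic transcript ends at a bGH polyadenylation signal. Blasticidin selection is therefore coupled to reporter expression. The construct suits live imaging of actin filaments in a spectral channel compatible with blue-light optogenetic tools, consistent with the associated study of actomyosin contractility and cortical tension during cytokinesis.
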