Features (pLannotate 1.2.2; 23 found; start..end, strand, type, name):
     30..458     -  rep_origin     f1 ori (sequence partly withheld): f1 bacteriophage origin of replication; arrow indicates direction of (+) strand synthesis
    463..618     -  CDS            lacZα (fragment): LacZα fragment of β-galactosidase; lacZ fragment
    626..644     +  promoter       T7 promoter: promoter for bacteriophage T7 RNA polymerase
   1011..1390    +  enhancer       CMV enhancer: human cytomegalovirus immediate early enhancer
   1392..1667    +  promoter       chicken β-actin promoter: No description available
   1668..2684    +  intron         chimeric intron: chimera between introns from chicken β-actin and rabbit β-globin
   2814..3758    +  CDS            miRFP703: miRFP703 is a basic (constitutively fluorescent) near ir fluorescent protein published in 2016, derived from Rhodopseudomonas palustris. It has low acid sensitivity. It requires the cofactor biliverdin for fluorescence.
   3842..4403    +  misc_feature   IRES: internal ribosome entry site (IRES) of the encephalomyocarditis virus (EMCV)
   4412..4831    +  CDS            bsr: BSR_BACCE - Experimental evidence at protein level: Swiss-Prot protein existence level 1. Catalyzes the deamination of the cytosine moiety of the antibiotics blasticidin S, cytomycin and acetylblasticidin S. From Bacillus cereus.
   4880..5104    +  polyA_signal   bGH poly(A) signal: bovine growth hormone polyadenylation signal
   5108..5124    +  promoter       SV40 promoter (fragment): SV40 enhancer and early promoter
   5175..5191    -  protein_bind   lac operator: The lac repressor binds to the lac operator to inhibit transcription in E. coli. This inhibition can be relieved by adding lactose or isopropyl-β-D-thiogalactopyranoside (IPTG). lac repressor encoded by lacI
   5199..5229    -  promoter       lac promoter: promoter for the E. coli lac operon
   5244..5265    -  protein_bind   CAP binding site: CAP binding activates transcription in the presence of cAMP. E. coli catabolite activator protein
   5278..5317    -  CDS            lacI (fragment): lac repressor; lacI; The lac repressor binds to the lac operator to inhibit transcription in E. coli. This inhibition can be relieved by adding lactose or isopropyl-β-D-thiogalactopyranoside (IPTG).
   5602..5620    -  promoter       T3 promoter: promoter for bacteriophage T3 RNA polymerase
   5665..5681    -  protein_bind   lac operator: The lac repressor binds to the lac operator to inhibit transcription in E. coli. This inhibition can be relieved by adding lactose or isopropyl-β-D-thiogalactopyranoside (IPTG). lac repressor encoded by lacI
   5689..5719    -  promoter       lac promoter: promoter for the E. coli lac operon
   5734..5755    -  protein_bind   CAP binding site: CAP binding activates transcription in the presence of cAMP. E. coli catabolite activator protein
   5768..5860    -  CDS            lacI (fragment): lac repressor; lacI; The lac repressor binds to the lac operator to inhibit transcription in E. coli. This inhibition can be relieved by adding lactose or isopropyl-β-D-thiogalactopyranoside (IPTG).
   6043..6631    -  rep_origin     ori: high-copy-number ColE1/pMB1/pBR322/pUC origin of replication
   6802..7662    -  CDS            AmpR: β-lactamase; bla; confers resistance to ampicillin, carbenicillin, and related antibiotics
   7663..7767    -  promoter       AmpR promoter: bla
>Addgene plasmid #178530 | pPBbsr2-Lifeact-miRFP703 | addgene full sequence | sequence record 350942 | Addgene NGS Result
CTAAATTGTAAGCGTTAATATTTTGTTAAAATTCGCGTTAAATTTTTGTTAAATCAGCTCATTTTTTAAC
CAATAGGCCGAAATCGGCAAAATCCCTTATAAATCAAAAGAATAGACCGAGATAGGGT
[37 nt withheld, positions 129-165]
AAAGAACGTGGACTCCAACGTCAAAGG
[49 nt withheld, positions 193-241]
T
[91 nt withheld, positions 243-333]
G
[124 nt withheld, positions 335-458]
CCCATTCGCCATTCAGGCTGCGCAACTGTTGGGAAGGGCGATCGGTGCGGGCCTCTTCGCTATTACGCCA
GCTGGCGAAAGGGGGATGTGCTGCAAGGCGATTAAGTTGGGTAACGCCAGGGTTTTCCCAGTCACGACGT
TGTAAAACGACGGCCAGTGAGCGCGCGTAATACGACTCACTATAGGGCGAATTGGGGCGCGCCATTCTAG
ATTAACCCTAGAAAGATAGTCTGCGTAAAATTGACGCATGCATTCTTGAAATATTGCTCTCTCTTTCTAA
ATAGCGCGAATCCGTCGCTGTGCATTTAGGACATCTCAGTCGCCGCTTGGAGCTCCCGTGAGGCGTGCTT
GTCAATGCGGTAAGTGTCACTGATTTTGAACTATAACGACCGCGTGAGTCAAAATGACGCATGATTATCT
TTTACGTGACTTTTAAGATTTAACTCATACGATAATTATATTGTTATTTCATGTTCTACTTACGTGATAA
CTTATTATATATATATTTTCTTGTTATAGATATCAACTAGAATGCTAGCATGGGCCCATCTCGACATTGA
TTATTGACTAGTTATTAATAGTAATCAATTACGGGGTCATTAGTTCATAGCCCATATATGGAGTTCCGCG
TTACATAACTTACGGTAAATGGCCCGCCTGGCTGACCGCCCAACGACCCCCGCCCATTGACGTCAATAAT
GACGTATGTTCCCATAGTAACGCCAATAGGGACTTTCCATTGACGTCAATGGGTGGAGTATTTACGGTAA
ACTGCCCACTTGGCAGTACATCAAGTGTATCATATGCCAAGTACGCCCCCTATTGACGTCAATGACGGTA
AATGGCCCGCCTGGCATTATGCCCAGTACATGACCTTATGGGACTTTCCTACTTGGCAGTACATCTACGT
ATTAGTCATCGCTATTACCATGGTCGAGGTGAGCCCCACGTTCTGCTTCACTCTCCCCATCTCCCCCCCC
TCCCCACCCCCAATTTTGTATTTATTTATTTTTTAATTATTTTGTGCAGCGATGGGGGCGGGGGGGGGGG
GGGSGCGCGCCRGGSGGGGSGGGGSGGGGSGRGGGGSGGGGSGGGGSGRGGCGGAGAGGTGCGGCGGCAG
CCAATCAGAGCGGCGCGCTCCGAAAGTTTCCTTTTATGGCGAGGCGGCGGCGGCGGCGGCCCTATAAAAA
GCGAAGCGCGCGGCGGGCGGGAGTCGCTGCGCGCTGCCTTCGCCCCGTGCCCCGCTCCGCCGCCGCCTCG
CGCCGCCCGCCCCGGCTCTGACTGACCGCGTTACTCCCACAGGTGAGCGGGCGGGACGGCCCTTCTCCTC
CGGGCTGTAATTAGCGCTTGGTTTAATGACGGCTTGTTTCTTTTCTGTGGCTGCGTGAAAGCCTTGAGGG
GCTCCGGGAGGGCCCTTTGTGCGGGGGGAGCGGCTCGGGGGGTGCGTGCGTGTGTGTGTGCGTGGGGAGC
GCCGCGTGCGGCTCCGCGCTGCCCGGCGGCTGTGAGCGCTGCGGGCGCGGCGCGGGGCTTTGTGCGCTCC
GCAGTGTGCGCGAGGGGAGCGCGGCCGGGGGCGGTGCCCCGCGGTGCGGGGGGGGCTGCGAGGGGAACAA
AGGCTGCGTGCGGGGTGTGTGCGTGGGGGGGTGAGCAGGGGGTGTGGGCGCGTCGGTCGGGCTGCAACCC
CCCCTGCACCCCCCTCCCCGAGTTGCTGAGCACGGCCCGGCTTCGGGTGCGGGGCTCCGTACGGGGCGTG
GCGCGGGGCTCGCCGTGCCGGGCGGGGGGTGGCGGCAGGTGGGGGTGCCGGGCGGGGCGGGGCCGCCTCG
GGCCGGGGAGGGCTCGGGGGAGGGGCGCGGCGGCCCCCGGAGCGCCGGCGGCTGTCGAGGCGCGGCGAGC
CGCAGCCATTGCCTTTTATGGTAATCGTGCGAGAGGGCGCAGGGACTTCCTTTGTCCCAAATCTGTGCGG
AGCCGAAATCTGGGAGGCGCCGCCGCACCCCCTCTAGCGGGCGCGGGGCGAAGCGGTGCGGCGCCGGCAG
GAAGGAAATGGGCGGGGAGGGCCTTCGTGCGTCGCCGCGCCGCCGTCCCCTTCTCCCTCTCCAGCCTCGG
GGCTGTCCGCGGGGGGACGGCTGCCTTCGGGGGGGACGGGGCAGGGCGGGGTTCGGCTTCTGGCGTGTGA
CCGGCGGCTCTAGAGCCTCTGCTAACCATGTTCATGCCTTCTTCTTTTTCCTACAGCTCCTGGGCAACGT
GCTGGTTATTGTGCTGTCTCATCATTTTGGCAAAGAATTGGGATCCGAATTCGCCATGGGTGTAGCAGAT
CTCATCAAGAAGTTCGAATCCATCTCCAAGGAGGAGGGCGGCCGCATGGTAGCAGGTCATGCCTCTGGCA
GCCCCGCATTCGGGACCGCCTCTCATTCGAATTGCGAACATGAAGAGATCCACCTCGCCGGCTCGATCCA
GCCGCATGGCGCGCTTCTGGTCGTCAGCGAACATGATCATCGCGTCATCCAGGCCAGCGCCAACGCCGCG
GAATTTCTGAATCTCGGAAGCGTACTCGGCGTTCCGCTCGCCGAGATCGACGGCGATCTGTTGATCAAGA
TCCTGCCGCATCTCGATCCCACCGCCGAAGGCATGCCGGTCGCGGTGCGCTGCCGGATCGGCAATCCCTC
TACGGAGTACTGCGGTCTGATGCATCGGCCTCCGGAAGGCGGGCTGATCATCGAACTCGAACGTGCCGGC
CCGTCGATCGATCTGTCAGGCACGCTGGCGCCGGCGCTGGAGCGGATCCGCACGGCGGGTTCACTGCGCG
CGCTGTGCGATGACACCGTGCTGCTGTTTCAGCAGTGCACCGGCTACGACCGGGTGATGGTGTATCGTTT
CGATGAGCAAGGCCACGGCCTGGTATTCTCCGAGTGCCATGTGCCTGGGCTCGAATCCTATTTCGGCAAC
CGCTATCCGTCGTCGCTGGTCCCGCAGATGGCGCGGCAGCTGTACGTGCGGCAGCGCGTCCGCGTGCTGG
TCGACGTCACCTATCAGCCGGTGCCGCTGGAGCCGCGGCTGTCGCCGCTGACCGGGCGCGATCTCGACAT
GTCGGGCTGCTTCCTGCGCTCGATGTCGCCGATCCATCTGCAGTTCCTGAAGGACATGGGCGTGCGCGCC
ACCCTGGCGGTGTCGCTGGTGGTCGGCGGCAAGCTGTGGGGCCTGGTTGTCTGTCACCATTATCTGCCGC
GCTTCATCCGTTTCGAGCTGCGGGCGATCTGCAAACGGCTCGCCGAAAGGATCGCGACGCGGATCACCGC
GCTTGAGAGCTCTAGATAAGTCGACGGGCCGCGGTAACAATTGTTAACTAACTTAAGCTAGCAACGGTTT
CCCTCTAGCGGGATCAATTCCGCCCCCCCCCCCTAACGTTACTGGCCGAAGCCGCTTGGAATAAGGCCGG
TGTGCGTTTGTCTATATGTTATTTTCCACCATATTGCCGTCTTTTGGCAATGTGAGGGCCCGGAAACCTG
GCCCTGTCTTCTTGACGAGCATTCCTAGGGGTCTTTCCCCTCTCGCCAAAGGAATGCAAGGTCTGTTGAA
TGTCGTGAAGGAAGCAGTTCCTCTGGAAGCTTCTTGAAGACAAACAACGTCTGTAGCGACCCTTTGCAGG
CAGCGGAACCCCCCACCTGGCGACAGGTGCCTCTGCGGCCAAAAGCCACGTGTATAAGATACACCTGCAA
AGGCGGCACAACCCCAGTGCCACGTTGTGAGTTGGATAGTTGTGGAAAGAGTCAAATGGCTCTCCTCAAG
CGTATTCAACAAGGGGCTGAAGGATGCCCAGAAGGTACCCCATTGTATGGGATCTGATCTGGGGCCTCGG
TGCACATGCTTTACATGTGTTTAGTCGAGGTTAAAAAAACGTCTAGGCCCCCCGAACCACGGGGACGTGG
TTTTCCTTTGAAAAACACGATAATACCATGGTCATGAAAACATTTAACATTTCTCAACAAGATCTAGAAT
TAGTAGAAGTAGCGACAGAGAAGATTACAATGCTTTATGAGGATAATAAACATCATGTGGGAGCGGCAAT
TCGTACGAAAACAGGAGAAATCATTTCGGCAGTACATATTGAAGCGTATATAGGACGAGTAACTGTTTGT
GCAGAAGCCATTGCGATTGGTAGTGCAGTTTCGAATGGACAAAAGGATTTTGACACGATTGTAGCTGTTA
GACACCCTTATTCTGACGAAGTAGATAGAAGTATTCGAGTGGTAAGTCCTTGTGGTATGTGTAGGGAGTT
GATTTCAGACTATGCACCAGATTGTTTTGTGTTAATAGAAATGAATGGCAAGTTAGTCAAAACTACGATT
GAAGAACTCATTCCACTCAAATATACCCGAAATTAAAAGTCGAGATGCATCGATGATCTAGAGCTCGCTG
ATCAGCCTCGACTGTGCCTTCTAGTTGCCAGCCATCTGTTGTTTGCCCCTCCCCCGTGCCTTCCTTGACC
CTGGAAGGTGCCACTCCCACTGTCCTTTCCTAATAAAATGAGGAAATTGCATCGCATTGTCTGAGTAGGT
GTCATTCTATTCTGGGGGGTGGGGTGGGGCAGGACAGCAAGGGGGAGGATTGGGAAGACAATAGCAGGCA
TGCTGGGGATGCGGTGGGCTCTATGGCTTCTGAGGCGGAAAGAACCTGCAGCCCAAGCTTGGCGTAATCA
TGGTCATAGCTGTTTCCTGTGTGAAATTGTTATCCGCTCACAATTCCACACAACATACGAGCCGGAAGCA
TAAAGTGTAAAGCCTGGGGTGCCTAATGAGTGAGCTAACTCACATTAATTGCGTTGCGCTCACTGCCCGC
TTTCCAGTCGGGAAACCTGTCGTGCCAGCGGATCTTAAAAGTTTTGTTACTTTATAGAAGAAATTTTGAG
TTTTTGTTTTTTTTTAATAAATAAATAAACATAAATAAATTGTTTGTTGAATTTATTATTAGTATGTAAG
TGTAAATATAATAAAACTTAATATCTATTCAAATTAATAAATAAACCTCGATATACAGACCGATAAAACA
CATGCGTCAATTTTACGCATGATTATCTTTAACGTACGTCACAATATGATTATCTTTCTAGGGTTAATCT
AGTATACGCGTTTAATTAATCCAGCTTTTGTTCCCTTTAGTGAGGGTTAATTGCGCGCTTGGCGTAATCA
TGGTCATAGCTGTTTCCTGTGTGAAATTGTTATCCGCTCACAATTCCACACAACATACGAGCCGGAAGCA
TAAAGTGTAAAGCCTGGGGTGCCTAATGAGTGAGCTAACTCACATTAATTGCGTTGCGCTCACTGCCCGC
TTTCCAGTCGGGAAACCTGTCGTGCCAGCTGCATTAATGAATCGGCCAACGCGCGGGGAGAGGCGGTTTG
CGTATTGGGCGCTCTTCCGCTTCCTCGCTCACTGACTCGCTGCGCTCGGTCGTTCGGCTGCGGCGAGCGG
TATCAGCTCACTCAAAGGCGGTAATACGGTTATCCACAGAATCAGGGGATAACGCAGGAAAGAACATGTG
AGCAAAAGGCCAGCAAAAGGCCAGGAACCGTAAAAAGGCCGCGTTGCTGGCGTTTTTCCATAGGCTCCGC
CCCCCTGACGAGCATCACAAAAATCGACGCTCAAGTCAGAGGTGGCGAAACCCGACAGGACTATAAAGAT
ACCAGGCGTTTCCCCCTGGAAGCTCCCTCGTGCGCTCTCCTGTTCCGACCCTGCCGCTTACCGGATACCT
GTCCGCCTTTCTCCCTTCGGGAAGCGTGGCGCTTTCTCATAGCTCACGCTGTAGGTATCTCAGTTCGGTG
TAGGTCGTTCGCTCCAAGCTGGGCTGTGTGCACGAACCCCCCGTTCAGCCCGACCGCTGCGCCTTATCCG
GTAACTATCGTCTTGAGTCCAACCCGGTAAGACACGACTTATCGCCACTGGCAGCAGCCACTGGTAACAG
GATTAGCAGAGCGAGGTATGTAGGCGGTGCTACAGAGTTCTTGAAGTGGTGGCCTAACTACGGCTACACT
AGAAGAACAGTATTTGGTATCTGCGCTCTGCTGAAGCCAGTTACCTTCGGAAAAAGAGTTGGTAGCTCTT
GATCCGGCAAACAAACCACCGCTGGTAGCGGTGGTTTTTTTGTTTGCAAGCAGCAGATTACGCGCAGAAA
AAAAGGATCTCAAGAAGATCCTTTGATCTTTTCTACGGGGTCTGACGCTCAGTGGAACGAAAACTCACGT
TAAGGGATTTTGGTCATGAGATTATCAAAAAGGATCTTCACCTAGATCCTTTTAAATTAAAAATGAAGTT
TTAAATCAATCTAAAGTATATATGAGTAAACTTGGTCTGACAGTTACCAATGCTTAATCAGTGAGGCACC
TATCTCAGCGATCTGTCTATTTCGTTCATCCATAGTTGCCTGACTCCCCGTCGTGTAGATAACTACGATA
CGGGAGGGCTTACCATCTGGCCCCAGTGCTGCAATGATACCGCGAGACCCACGCTCACCGGCTCCAGATT
TATCAGCAATAAACCAGCCAGCCGGAAGGGCCGAGCGCAGAAGTGGTCCTGCAACTTTATCCGCCTCCAT
CCAGTCTATTAATTGTTGCCGGGAAGCTAGAGTAAGTAGTTCGCCAGTTAATAGTTTGCGCAACGTTGTT
GCCATTGCTACAGGCATCGTGGTGTCACGCTCGTCGTTTGGTATGGCTTCATTCAGCTCCGGTTCCCAAC
GATCAAGGCGAGTTACATGATCCCCCATGTTGTGCAAAAAAGCGGTTAGCTCCTTCGGTCCTCCGATCGT
TGTCAGAAGTAAGTTGGCCGCAGTGTTATCACTCATGGTTATGGCAGCACTGCATAATTCTCTTACTGTC
ATGCCATCCGTAAGATGCTTTTCTGTGACTGGTGAGTACTCAACCAAGTCATTCTGAGAATAGTGTATGC
GGCGACCGAGTTGCTCTTGCCCGGCGTCAATACGGGATAATACCGCGCCACATAGCAGAACTTTAAAAGT
GCTCATCATTGGAAAACGTTCTTCGGGGCGAAAACTCTCAAGGATCTTACCGCTGTTGAGATCCAGTTCG
ATGTAACCCACTCGTGCACCCAACTGATCTTCAGCATCTTTTACTTTCACCAGCGTTTCTGGGTGAGCAA
AAACAGGAAGGCAAAATGCCGCAAAAAAGGGAATAAGGGCGACACGGAAATGTTGAATACTCATACTCTT
CCTTTTTCAATATTATTGAAGCATTTATCAGGGTTATTGTCTCATGAGCGGATACATATTTGAATGTATT
TAGAAAAATAAACAAATAGGGGTTCCGCGCACATTTCCCCGAAAAGTGCCAC
